Addgene plasmid #238676: IL4Ra-HaloTag BiBRET Vector
Depositing lab: Promega Corporation.
Backbone
  Vector backbone: pFC221K HaloTag(R) CMV-Blast BiBRET Vector
  Vector type: Mammalian Expression
  Selectable markers: Blasticidin
Growth in bacteria
  Bacterial resistance: Kanamycin, 50 μg/mL
  Growth temperature: 37°C
  Growth strain: DH5alpha
  Copy number: High Copy
Gene/Insert
  Gene/Insert name: IL4Ra
  Species: H. sapiens (human)
  Mutation: None
  Entrez Gene: IL4R (a.k.a. CD124, IL-4RA, IL4RA)
  Promoter: CMV
  Tag / fusion protein: HaloTag (R) (C terminal on backbone)
  Cloning method: Other
How to cite: IL4Ra-HaloTag BiBRET Vector was a gift from Promega Corporation (Addgene plasmid # 238676 ; http://n2t.net/addgene:238676 ; RRID:Addgene_238676)
