[The description below was written by a language model from this plasmid's Addgene catalogue record and pLannotate feature annotations shown in this document.]
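Description:
IL4Ra-HaloTag BiBRET Vector is a mammalian expression plasmid of about 7.8 kb built on the pFC221K HaloTag CMV-Blast BiBRET backbone. It expresses the unmutated human interleukin-4 receptor alpha chain (IL4R, also known as CD124) fused at its C terminus to HaloTag. Transcription is driven by the human cytomegalovirus immediate-early enhancer and promoter, followed by a chimeric β-globin/immunoglobulin intron that generally improves transcript processing and expression. A T7 promoter lies just upstream of the coding region and could support in vitro transcription. The IL4R open reading frame is followed by a short linker containing a TEV protease recognition site and then HaloTag, so the tag can in principle be cleaved from the receptor. An SV40 polyadenylation signal terminates the message. HaloTag is a modified bacterial dehalogenase that bonds covalently to chloroalkane ligands, allowing the receptor to be labelled with a fluorescent ligand.

For selection in mammalian cells, a separate cassette in the opposite orientation places the blasticidin S deaminase gene under the SV40 enhancer/early promoter with a synthetic poly(A) signal. In E. coli, the plasmid is selected with kanamycin through an EM7-driven neo (nptII) gene. A single loxP site is annotated just upstream of this marker, but the record does not explain its purpose. The catalogue lists the plasmid as high copy, whereas the automated annotation assigns the origin region to p15A plus an RSF fragment, so the origin identity is uncertain. The vector name indicates use in bioluminescence resonance energy transfer assays, where a HaloTag fusion typically serves as the fluorescent acceptor, although the record does not describe the assay design or the partner constructs.
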