Features (pLannotate 1.2.2; 21 found; start..end, strand, type, name):
      3..84      -  polyA_signal   SV40 poly(A) signal: SV40 polyadenylation signal
    107..190     -  CDS            large T antigen (fragment): large T antigen from SV40 (simian virus 40)
    255..620     +  enhancer       CMV enhancer: human cytomegalovirus immediate early enhancer
    622..821     +  promoter       CMV promoter: human cytomegalovirus (CMV) immediate early promoter
    960..1092    +  intron         chimeric intron: chimera between introns from human β-globin and immunoglobulin heavy chain genes
   1136..1154    +  promoter       T7 promoter: promoter for bacteriophage T7 RNA polymerase
   1168..3642    +  CDS            IL4R: IL4RA_HUMAN - Also known as IL4RA. Experimental evidence at protein level: Swiss-Prot protein existence level 1. Soluble IL4R (sIL4R) inhibits IL4-mediated cell proliferation and IL5 up-regulation by T-cells. From Homo sapiens (Human).
   3664..3684    +  CDS            TEV site: tobacco etch virus (TEV) protease recognition and cleavage site
   3700..4583    +  CDS            HaloTag® (fragment): modified bacterial dehalogenase that forms covalent bonds with chloroalkane derivatives
   4594..4622    +  misc_feature   MCS (fragment): pUC18/19 multiple cloning site
   4671..4792    -  polyA_signal   SV40 poly(A) signal: SV40 polyadenylation signal
   4815..4883    -  CDS            large T antigen (fragment): large T antigen from SV40 (simian virus 40)
   4907..4940    +  protein_bind   loxP: Cre-mediated recombination occurs in the 8-bp core sequence (GCATACAT). Cre recombinase
   4950..4997    +  promoter       EM7 promoter: synthetic bacterial promoter&nbsp
   5029..5820    +  CDS            neo: KKA2_KLEPN - Also known as kan, nptII. Experimental evidence at protein level: Swiss-Prot protein existence level 1. Resistance to kanamycin, neomycin, paromomycin, ribostamycin, butirosin and gentamicin B. From Klebsiella pneumoniae.
   6040..6585    +  rep_origin     p15A ori: Plasmids containing the medium-copy-number p15A origin of replication can be propagated in E. coli cells that contain a second plasmid with the ColE1 origin.
   6673..6728    +  rep_origin     RSF ori (fragment): Plasmids containing the RSF 1030 origin of replication can be propagated in E. coli cells that contain additional plasmids with compatible origins.
   6827..6853    -  misc_feature   bom (fragment): basis of mobility region from pBR322
   6869..6917    -  polyA_signal   poly(A) signal: synthetic polyadenylation signal
   6941..7339    -  CDS            BSD: blasticidin S deaminase; Aspergillus terreus BSD; confers resistance to blasticidin
   7370..7727    -  promoter       SV40 promoter: SV40 enhancer and early promoter
>Addgene plasmid #238676 | IL4Ra-HaloTag BiBRET Vector | addgene full sequence | sequence record 479887 | Addgene NGS Result
CGGCAGTGAAAAAAATGCTTTATTTGTGAAATTTGTGATGCTATTGCTTTATTTGTAACCATTATAAGCT
GCAATAAACAAGTTAACAACAACAATTGCATTCATTTTATGTTTCAGGTTCAGGGGGAGGTGTGGGAGGT
TTTTTAAAGCAAGTAAAACCTCTACAAATGTGGTATGGCTGATTATGATCCGCGGCCGCAATACGTCGAC
GTTATCAGCTGACTTCGTACGAGAGCCTAGGATTATGGCGCGCCACTAGTTATTAATAGTAATCAATTAC
GGGGTCATTAGTTCATAGCCCATATATGGAGTTCCGCGTTACATAACTTACGGTAAATGGCCCGCCTGGC
TGACCGCCCAACGACCCCCGCCCATTGACGTCAATAATGACGTATGTTCCCATAGTAACGCCAATAGGGA
CTTTCCATTGACGTCAATGGGTGGAGTATTTACGGTAAACTGCCCACTTGGCAGTACATCAAGTGTATCA
TATGCCAAGTCCGCCCCCTATTGACGTCAATGACGGTAAATGGCCCGCCTGGCATTATGCCCAGTACATG
ACCTTACGGGACTTTCCTACTTGGCAGTACATCTACGTATTAGTCATCGCTATTACCATGGTGATGCGGT
TTTGGCAGTACACCAATGGGCGTGGATAGCGGTTTGACTCACGGGGATTTCCAAGTCTCCACCCCATTGA
CGTCAATGGGAGTTTGTTTTGGCACCAAAATCAACGGGACTTTCCAAAATGTCGTAATAACCCCGCCCCG
TTGACGCAAATGGGCGGTAGGCGTGTACGGTGGGAGGTCTATATAAGCAGAGCTGGTTTAGTGAACCGTC
AGATCACTAGAAGCTTTATTGCGGTAGTTTATCACAGTTAAATTGCTAACGCAGTCAGTGCTTCTGACAC
AACAGTCTCGAACTTAAGCTGCAGAAGTTGGTCGTGAGGCACTGGGCAGGTAAGTATCAAGGTTACAAGA
CAGGTTTAAGGAGACCAATAGAAACTGGGCTTGTCGAGACAGAGAAGACTCTTGCGTTTCTGATAGGCAC
CTATTGGTCTTACTGACATCCACTTTGCCTTTCTCTCCACAGGTGTCCACTCCCAGTTCAATTACAGCTC
TTAAGGCTAGAGTATTAATACGACTCACTATAGGGCTAGCGATCGCCATGGGGTGGCTTTGCTCTGGGCT
CCTGTTCCCTGTGAGCTGCCTGGTCCTGCTGCAGGTGGCAAGCTCTGGGAACATGAAGGTCTTGCAGGAG
CCCACCTGCGTCTCCGACTACATGAGCATCTCTACTTGCGAGTGGAAGATGAATGGTCCCACCAATTGCA
GCACCGAGCTCCGCCTGTTGTACCAGCTGGTTTTTCTGCTCTCCGAAGCCCACACGTGTATCCCTGAGAA
CAACGGAGGCGCGGGGTGCGTGTGCCACCTGCTCATGGATGACGTGGTCAGTGCGGATAACTATACACTG
GACCTGTGGGCTGGGCAGCAGCTGCTGTGGAAGGGCTCCTTCAAGCCCAGCGAGCATGTGAAACCCAGGG
CCCCAGGAAACCTGACAGTTCACACCAATGTCTCCGACACTCTGCTGCTGACCTGGAGCAACCCGTATCC
CCCTGACAATTACCTGTATAATCATCTCACCTATGCAGTCAACATTTGGAGTGAAAACGACCCGGCAGAT
TTCAGAATCTATAACGTGACCTACCTAGAACCCTCCCTCCGCATCGCAGCCAGCACCCTGAAGTCTGGGA
TTTCCTACAGGGCACGGGTGAGGGCCTGGGCTCAGTGCTATAACACCACCTGGAGTGAGTGGAGCCCCAG
CACCAAGTGGCACAACTCCTACAGGGAGCCCTTCGAGCAGCACCTCCTGCTGGGCGTCAGCGTTTCCTGC
ATTGTCATCCTGGCCGTCTGCCTGTTGTGCTATGTCAGCATCACCAAGATTAAGAAAGAATGGTGGGATC
AGATTCCCAACCCAGCCCGCAGCCGCCTCGTGGCTATAATAATCCAGGATGCTCAGGGGTCACAGTGGGA
GAAGCGGTCCCGAGGCCAGGAACCAGCCAAGTGCCCACACTGGAAGAATTGTCTTACCAAGCTCTTGCCC
TGTTTTCTGGAGCACAACATGAAAAGGGATGAAGATCCTCACAAGGCTGCCAAAGAGATGCCTTTCCAGG
GCTCTGGAAAATCAGCATGGTGCCCAGTGGAGATCAGCAAGACAGTCCTCTGGCCAGAGAGCATCAGCGT
GGTGCGATGTGTGGAGTTGTTTGAGGCCCCGGTGGAGTGTGAGGAGGAGGAGGAGGTAGAGGAAGAAAAA
GGGAGCTTCTGTGCATCGCCTGAGAGCAGCAGGGATGACTTCCAGGAGGGAAGGGAGGGCATTGTGGCCC
GGCTAACAGAGAGCCTGTTCCTGGACCTGCTCGGAGAGGAGAATGGGGGCTTTTGCCAGCAGGACATGGG
GGAGTCATGCCTTCTTCCACCTTCGGGAAGTACGAGTGCTCACATGCCCTGGGATGAGTTCCCAAGTGCA
GGGCCCAAGGAGGCACCTCCCTGGGGCAAGGAGCAGCCTCTCCACCTGGAGCCAAGTCCTCCTGCCAGCC
CGACCCAGAGTCCAGACAACCTGACTTGCACAGAGACGCCCCTCGTCATCGCAGGCAACCCTGCTTACCG
CAGCTTCAGCAACTCCCTGAGCCAGTCACCGTGTCCCAGAGAGCTGGGTCCAGACCCACTGCTGGCCAGA
CACCTGGAGGAAGTAGAACCCGAGATGCCCTGTGTCCCCCAGCTCTCTGAGCCAACCACTGTGCCCCAAC
CTGAGCCAGAAACCTGGGAGCAGATCCTCCGCCGAAATGTCCTCCAGCATGGGGCAGCTGCAGCCCCCGT
CTCGGCCCCCACCAGTGGCTATCAGGAGTTTGTACATGCGGTGGAGCAGGGTGGCACCCAGGCCAGTGCG
GTGGTGGGCTTGGGTCCCCCAGGAGAGGCTGGTTACAAGGCCTTCTCAAGCCTGCTTGCCAGCAGTGCTG
TGTCCCCAGAGAAATGTGGGTTTGGGGCTAGCAGTGGGGAAGAGGGGTATAAGCCTTTCCAAGACCTCAT
TCCTGGCTGCCCTGGGGACCCTGCCCCAGTCCCTGTCCCCTTGTTCACCTTTGGACTGGACAGGGAGCCA
CCTCGCAGTCCGCAGAGCTCACATCTCCCAAGCAGCTCCCCAGAGCACCTGGGTCTGGAGCCGGGGGAAA
AGGTAGAGGACATGCCAAAGCCCCCACTTCCCCAGGAGCAGGCCACAGACCCCCTTGTGGACAGCCTGGG
CAGTGGCATTGTCTACTCAGCCCTTACCTGCCACCTGTGCGGCCACCTGAAACAGTGTCATGGCCAGGAG
GATGGTGGCCAGACCCCTGTCATGGCCAGTCCTTGCTGTGGCTGCTGCTGTGGAGACAGGTCCTCGCCCC
CTACAACCCCCCTGAGGGCCCCAGACCCCTCTCCAGGTGGGGTTCCACTGGAGGCCAGTCTGTGTCCGGC
CTCCCTGGCACCCTCGGGCATCTCAGAGAAGAGTAAATCCTCATCATCCTTCCATCCTGCCCCTGGCAAT
GCTCAGAGCTCAAGCCAGACCCCCAAAATCGTGAACTTTGTCTCCGTGGGACCCACATACATGAGGGTCT
CTGTTTCTCTCGAGCCAACCACTGAGGATCTGTACTTTCAGAGCGATAACGATGGATCCGAAATCGGTAC
TGGCTTTCCATTCGACCCCCATTATGTGGAAGTCCTGGGCGAGCGCATGCACTACGTCGATGTTGGTCCG
CGCGATGGCACCCCTGTGCTGTTCCTGCACGGTAACCCGACCTCCTCCTACGTGTGGCGCAACATCATCC
CGCATGTTGCACCGACCCATCGCTGCATTGCTCCAGACCTGATCGGTATGGGCAAATCCGACAAACCAGA
CCTGGGTTATTTCTTCGACGACCACGTCCGCTTCATGGATGCCTTCATCGAAGCCCTGGGTCTGGAAGAG
GTCGTCCTGGTCATTCACGACTGGGGCTCCGCTCTGGGTTTCCACTGGGCCAAGCGCAATCCAGAGCGCG
TCAAAGGTATTGCATTTATGGAGTTCATCCGCCCTATCCCGACCTGGGACGAATGGCCAGAATTTGCCCG
CGAGACCTTCCAGGCCTTCCGCACCACCGACGTCGGCCGCAAGCTGATCATCGATCAGAACGTTTTTATC
GAGGGTACGCTGCCGATGGGTGTCGTCCGCCCGCTGACTGAAGTCGAGATGGACCATTACCGCGAGCCGT
TCCTGAATCCTGTTGACCGCGAGCCACTGTGGCGCTTCCCAAACGAGCTGCCAATCGCCGGTGAGCCAGC
GAACATCGTCGCGCTGGTCGAAGAATACATGGACTGGCTGCACCAGTCCCCTGTCCCGAAGCTGCTGTTC
TGGGGCACCCCAGGCGTTCTGATCCCACCGGCCGAAGCCGCTCGCCTGGCCAAAAGCCTGCCTAACTGCA
AGGCTGTGGACATCGGCCCGGGTCTGAATCTGCTGCAAGAAGACAACCCGGACCTGATCGGCAGCGAGAT
CGCGCGCTGGCTGTCTACTCTGGAGATTTCCGGTTAATAGAATTCTAGAGTCGACCTGCAGGCATGCAAG
CTGATTTGGCTGCTGCCACCGCTGAGCAAGGCCGCTTCGAGCAGACATGATAAGATACATTGATGAGTTT
GGACAAACCACAACTAGAATGCAGTGAAAAAAATGCTTTATTTGTGAAATTTGTGATGCTATTGCTTTAT
TTGTAACCATTATAAGCTGCAATAAACAAGTTAACAACAACAATTGCATTCATTTTATGTTTCAGGTTCA
GGGGGAGATGTGGGAGGTTTTTTTAAGCAAGTAAAACCTCTACAAATGTGGTAAAATCTTAATTAAGAAT
TCTAATATAACTTCGTATAGCATACATTATACGAAGTTATGGATCCACTGTTGACAATTAATCATCGGCA
TAGTATATCGGCATAGTATAATACGACAAGGTGAGGAACTAAACCCAGGAGGCAGATCATGATTGAACAA
GATGGATTGCACGCAGGTTCTCCGGCCGCTTGGGTGGAGAGGCTATTCGGCTATGACTGGGCACAACAGA
CAATCGGCTGCTCTGATGCCGCCGTGTTCCGGCTGTCAGCGCAGGGGCGCCCGGTTCTTTTTGTCAAGAC
CGACCTGTCCGGTGCCCTGAATGAACTGCAGGACGAGGCAGCGCGGCTATCGTGGCTGGCCACGACGGGC
GTTCCTTGCGCAGCTGTGCTCGACGTTGTCACTGAAGCGGGAAGGGACTGGCTGCTATTGGGCGAAGTGC
CGGGGCAGGATCTCCTGTCATCTCACCTTGCTCCTGCCGAGAAAGTATCCATCATGGCTGATGCAATGCG
GCGGCTGCATACGCTTGATCCGGCTACCTGCCCATTCGACCACCAAGCGAAACATCGCATCGAGCGAGCA
CGTACTCGGATGGAAGCCGGTCTTGTCGATCAGGATGATCTGGACGAAGAGCATCAGGGGCTCGCGCCAG
CCGAACTGTTCGCCAGGCTCAAGGCGCGCATGCCCGACGGCGAGGATCTCGTCGTGACCCATGGCGATGC
CTGCTTGCCGAATATCATGGTGGAAAATGGCCGCTTTTCTGGATTCATCGACTGTGGCCGGCTGGGTGTG
GCGGACCGCTATCAGGACATAGCGTTGGCTACCCGTGATATTGCTGAAGAGCTTGGCGGCGAATGGGCTG
ACCGCTTCCTCGTGCTTTACGGTATCGCCGCTCCCGATTCGCAGCGCATCGCCTTCTATCGCCTTCTTGA
CGAGTTCTTCTGATTCGAAATGACCGACCAAGCGACGCCCAACCGGTATCAGCTCACTCAAAGGCGGTAA
TACGGTTATCCACAGAATCAGGGGATAACGCAGGAAAGAACATGTCAAACATGAGAATTACAACTTATAT
CGTATGGGGCTGACTTCAGGTGCTACATTTGAAGAGATAAATTGCACTGAAATCTAGAAATATTTTATCT
GATTAATAAGATGATCTTCTTGAGATCGTTTTGGTCTGCGCGTAATCTCTTGCTCTGAAAACGAAAAAAC
CGCCTTGCAGGGCGGTTTTTCGAAGGTTCTCTGAGCTACCAACTCTTTGAACCGAGGTAACTGGCTTGGA
GGAGCGCAGTCACCAAAACTTGTCCTTTCAGTTTAGCCTTAACCGGCGCATGACTTCAAGACTAACTCCT
CTAAATCAATTACCAGTGGCTGCTGCCAGTGGTGCTTTTGCATGTCTTTCCGGGTTGGACTCAAGACGAT
AGTTACCGGATAAGGCGCAGCGGTCGGACTGAACGGGGGGTTCGTGCATACAGTCCAGCTTGGAGCGAAC
TGCCTACCCGGAACTGAGTGTCAGGCGTGGAATGAGACAAACGCGGCCATAACAGCGGAATGACACCGGT
AAACCGAAAGGCAGGAACAGGAGAGCGCACGAGGGAGCCGCCAGGGGGAAACGCCTGGTATCTTTATAGT
CCTGTCGGGTTTCGCCACCACTGATTTGAGCGTCAGATTTCGTGATGCTTGTCAGGGGGGCGGAGCCTAT
GGAAAAACGGCTTTGCCGCGGCCCTCTCACTTCCCTGTTAAGTATCTTCCTGGCATCTTCCAGGAAATCT
CCGCCCCGTTCGTAAGCCATTTCCGCTCGCCGCAGTCGAACGACCGAGCGTAGCGAGTCAGTGAGCGAGG
AAGCGGAATATATCCTGTATCACATATTCTGCTGACGCACCGGTGCAGCCTTTTTTCTCCTGCCACATGA
AGCACTTCACTGACACCCTCATCAGTGCCAACATAGTAAGCCAGTATACACTCCGCTAGCGCTGATGTCC
GGAATCGTCACACAAAAAACCAACACACAGATGTAATGAAAATAAAGATATTTTATTGCGGCCATCGTGA
TGGCTAGAGTTTAGCCCTCCCACACATAACCAGAGGGCAGCAATTCACGAATCCCAACTGCCGTCGGCTG
TCCATCACTGTCCTTCACTATGGCTTTGATCCCAGGATGCAGATCGAGAAGCACCTGTCGGCACCGTCCG
CAGGGGCTCAAGATGCCCCTGTTCTCATTTCCGATCGCGACGATACAAGTCAGGTTGCCAGCTGCCGCAG
CAGCAGCAGTGCCCAGCACCACGAGTTCTGCACAAGGTCCCCCAGTAAAATGATATACATTGACACCAGT
GAAGATGCGGCCGTCGCTAGAGAGAGCTGCGCTGGCGACGCTGTAGTCTTCAGAGATGGGGATGCTGTTG
ATTGTAGCCGTTGCTCTTTCAATGAGGGTGGATTCTTCTTGAGACAAAGGCTTGGCCATGGTGGCGCTAG
TGTCAGAAGAATCGAGCTTTTTGCAAAAGCCTAGGCCTCCAAAAAAGCCTCCTCACTACTTCTGGAATAG
CTCAGAGGCCGAGGCGGCCTCGGCCTCTGCATAAATAAAAAAAATTAGTCAGCCATGGGGCGGAGAATGG
GCGGAACTGGGCGGAGTTAGGGGCGGGATGGGCGGAGTTAGGGGCGGGACTATGGTTGCTGACTAATTGA
GATGCATGCTTTGCATACTTCTGCCTGCTGGGGAGCCTGGGGACTTTCCACACCTGGTTGCTGACTAATT
GAGATGCATGCTTTGCATACTTCTGCCTGCTGGGGAGCCTGGGGACTTTCCACACCCTAACTGACACACA
TTCCACAGCTGGTTCTTTCCGCCTCAGAAGGTACCTAACCAAGTTCCTCTTTCAGAGGTTATTTCAGGCC
ATGGTGCTGCGCAAGACGCGTTAATTAAGACGT
